Addgene plasmid #100351: pCMV_mEm_4GS_LF82_788
Purpose: Mammalian expression of E. coli LF82_788 CDS fused to mEmerald
Depositing lab: Alan Huett. Depositing organization: University of Nottingham. Publication: A multi-phenotypic imaging screen to identify bacterial effectors by exogenous expression in a HeLa cell line. Collins A, Huett A. Sci Data. 2018 May 15;5:180081. doi: 10.1038/sdata.2018.81. PubMed 29762554.
Backbone
  Vector backbone: pCMV
  Backbone size w/o insert (bp): 4502
  Vector type: Mammalian Expression
Growth in bacteria
  Bacterial resistance: Ampicillin, 100 μg/mL
  Growth temperature: 37°C
  Growth strain: XL1 Blue
  Copy number: High Copy
Gene/Insert
  Gene/Insert name: LF82_788
  Insert size (bp): 699
  Promoter: CMV
  Tag / fusion protein: mEmerald (N terminal on backbone)
  Cloning method: Ligation Independent Cloning
  Sequencing primers: 5′ ACTTCTGCTCTAAAAGCTGCGG; 3′ CACTGCATTCTAGTTGTGGTTTGTC
Terms and licenses: Academic/Nonprofit Terms; Industry Terms: Not Available to Industry
How to cite: pCMV_mEm_4GS_LF82_788 was a gift from Alan Huett (Addgene plasmid # 100351 ; http://n2t.net/addgene:100351 ; RRID:Addgene_100351)
