[The description below was written by a language model from this plasmid's Addgene catalogue record and pLannotate feature annotations shown in this document.]
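Description:
pCMV_mEm_4GS_LF82_788 is a mammalian expression plasmid built on a pCMV backbone (about 4.5 kb without insert; roughly 5.2 kb in total) for producing a bacterial protein as a green fluorescent fusion in cultured mammalian cells. It is propagated in E. coli as a high-copy plasmid through a ColE1/pUC-type origin and selected with ampicillin via the β-lactamase gene and its native promoter. The feature table also picks up remnants of pUC/pBR322 ancestry: fragments of lacZα, lacI, rop and the bom region, plus a lac promoter, operator and CAP site. These appear to be backbone leftovers rather than functional parts of the expression unit. No mammalian selection marker is annotated, which is consistent with transient transfection use.

The expression cassette is driven by the human cytomegalovirus immediate early enhancer and promoter, followed by a modified SV40 intron, which generally improves transcript processing and expression. Next comes the mEmerald coding sequence, a rapidly maturing monomeric green fluorescent protein derived from Aequorea victoria. The 699 bp LF82_788 coding sequence from E. coli LF82 was inserted by ligation-independent cloning downstream of mEmerald, so the fluorescent protein sits at the N terminus of the fusion. The "4GS" in the name suggests a glycine-serine linker between the two parts, although the record does not describe it. The insert is not annotated in the feature table but fits the gap between mEmerald and the SV40 polyadenylation signal that ends the transcript.

The plasmid belongs to a set made for an imaging screen in which candidate bacterial effectors were expressed exogenously in HeLa cells, allowing localisation of the fusion and the resulting cellular phenotypes to be scored by microscopy.
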