Features (pLannotate 1.2.2; 16 found; start..end, strand, type, name):
      8..28      -  misc_feature   MCS (fragment): pUC18/19 multiple cloning site
     27..330     +  enhancer       CMV enhancer: human cytomegalovirus immediate early enhancer
    331..534     +  promoter       CMV promoter: human cytomegalovirus (CMV) immediate early promoter
    672..768     +  intron         SV40 intron: modified SV40 intron with splice donor and acceptor sites
    829..1545    +  CDS            mEmerald: mEmerald is a basic (constitutively fluorescent) green fluorescent protein published in 1998, derived from Aequorea victoria. It is reported to be a very rapidly-maturing monomer with moderate acid sensitivity.
   2340..2474    -  polyA_signal   SV40 poly(A) signal: SV40 polyadenylation signal
   2609..2625    -  protein_bind   lac operator: The lac repressor binds to the lac operator to inhibit transcription in E. coli. This inhibition can be relieved by adding lactose or isopropyl-β-D-thiogalactopyranoside (IPTG). lac repressor encoded by lacI
   2633..2663    -  promoter       lac promoter: promoter for the E. coli lac operon
   2678..2699    -  protein_bind   CAP binding site: CAP binding activates transcription in the presence of cAMP. E. coli catabolite activator protein
   2712..2804    -  CDS            lacI (fragment): lac repressor; lacI; The lac repressor binds to the lac operator to inhibit transcription in E. coli. This inhibition can be relieved by adding lactose or isopropyl-β-D-thiogalactopyranoside (IPTG).
   2987..3575    -  rep_origin     ori: high-copy-number ColE1/pMB1/pBR322/pUC origin of replication
   3746..4606    -  CDS            AmpR: β-lactamase; bla; confers resistance to ampicillin, carbenicillin, and related antibiotics
   4607..4711    -  promoter       AmpR promoter: bla
   4806..4841    +  CDS            rop (fragment): Rop protein, which maintains plasmids at low copy number; rop
   4943..5042    +  misc_feature   bom (fragment): basis of mobility region from pBR322
   5048..2       -  CDS            lacZα (fragment) (across the origin): LacZα fragment of β-galactosidase; lacZ fragment
>Addgene plasmid #100351 | pCMV_mEm_4GS_LF82_788 | addgene full sequence | sequence record 209496 | Addgene NGS Result
GAGTTCGAGCTTGCATGCCTGCAGGTCGTTACATAACTTACGGTAAATGGCCCGCCTGGCTGACCGCCCA
ACGACCCCCGCCCATTGACGTCAATAATGACGTATGTTCCCATAGTAACGCCAATAGGGACTTTCCATTG
ACGTCAATGGGTGGAGTATTTACGGTAAACTGCCCACTTGGCAGTACATCAAGTGTATCATATGCCAAGT
ACGCCCCCTATTGACGTCAATGACGGTAAATGGCCCGCCTGGCATTATGCCCAGTACATGACCTTATGGG
ACTTTCCTACTTGGCAGTACATCTACGTATTAGTCATCGCTATTACCATGGTGATGCGGTTTTGGCAGTA
CATCAATGGGCGTGGATAGCGGTTTGACTCACGGGGATTTCCAAGTCTCCACCCCATTGACGTCAATGGG
AGTTTGTTTTGGCACCAAAATCAACGGGACTTTCCAAAATGTCGTAACAACTCCGCCCCATTGACGCAAA
TGGGCGGTAGGCGTGTACGGTGGGAGGTCTATATAAGCAGAGCTCGTTTAGTGAACCGTCAGATCGCCTG
GAGACGCCATCCACGCTGTTTTGACCTCCATAGAAGACACCGGGACCGATCCAGCCTCCGGACTCTAGAG
GATCCGGTACTAGAGGAACTGAAAAACCAGAAAGTTAACTGGTAAGTTTAGTCTTTTTGTCTTTTATTTC
AGGTCCCGGATCCGGTGGTGGTGCAAATCAAAGAACTGCTCCTCAGTGGATGTTGCCTTTACTTCTAGGC
CTGTACGGAAGTGTTACTTCTGCTCTAAAAGCTGCGGAATTGTACCCGCGGGCCCACCATGGTGAGCAAG
GGCGAGGAGCTGTTCACCGGGGTGGTGCCCATCCTGGTCGAGCTGGACGGCGACGTAAACGGCCACAAGT
TCAGCGTGTCCGGCGAGGGCGAGGGCGATGCCACCTACGGCAAGCTGACCCTGAAGTTCATCTGCACCAC
CGGCAAGCTGCCCGTGCCCTGGCCCACCCTCGTGACCACCTTGACCTACGGCGTGCAGTGCTTCGCCCGC
TACCCCGACCACATGAAGCAGCACGACTTCTTCAAGTCCGCCATGCCCGAAGGCTACGTCCAGGAGCGCA
CCATCTTCTTCAAGGACGACGGCAACTACAAGACCCGCGCCGAGGTGAAGTTCGAGGGCGACACCCTGGT
GAACCGCATCGAGCTGAAGGGCATCGACTTCAAGGAGGACGGCAACATCCTGGGGCACAAGCTGGAGTAC
AACTACAACAGCCACAAGGTCTATATCACCGCCGACAAGCAGAAGAACGGCATCAAGGTGAACTTCAAGA
CCCGCCACAACATCGAGGACGGCAGCGTGCAGCTCGCCGACCACTACCAGCAGAACACCCCCATCGGCGA
CGGCCCCGTGCTGCTGCCCGACAACCACTACCTGAGCACCCAGTCCAAGCTGAGCAAAGACCCCAACGAG
AAGCGCGATCACATGGTCCTGCTGGAGTTCGTGACCGCCGCCGGGATCACTCTCGGCATGGACGAGCTGT
ACAAGCGAATTGGTGGAGGGGGCGGTTCCGGTGGCGGAGGTTCCCGAATTCGTCGACGGAGATCTGATAT
GGTTATGTTAGTGGATGACTGTCCACGATGTGGATCACAAAAAATAGCGTTTGATGTTAATGGGCTGAAT
TGCACTAGGGTTTACAATGCATTGGGCGGGGGTAAAACATACGAGTACGAGGTCTATTGTGTTTGCCGAG
AGTGTCATAAAACGACAATGTTTCTTTGCAGACCTTTAACGAAAAATAAAACTTTAGATGGCTATAATTG
GGAAAGTGGAATATTCGGCTTAAAGGAAGTTGCAGAGGTTGTTAGGCCTATATCACCGGCAGACTTAGCA
GTAGAGGAGCCACCAGAGTTCTTACCTGAGCATATCAATAGTGCATATGAGGAAGGGGCGAAATGTTTGG
CTATAGGTTGTTATAATGCAGCAGCAACCATGTTTAGGCTTTGCCTTGATTATGCCACAAAAGGACTTCT
TCCTGATGGGGAGCAAGGGCCTGCGCAAAAAATAAGGAGAAGCCTAGGGTTAAGAATGGAGTGGTTATTT
GATAATCATCTACTGCCTGAAGCTTTAAGGGAACTAGCTGAATGCGTTAAAGATGACGGAAATGATGGAG
CGCATGAAGGTATTTTGGATAAAGCTGCTGCTGAGGATCTTGAAGATTTTACCTATCTTTTTTTAGAACG
GCTTTACACTGAACCTCAACGCCTTATCGAAGCCAAGACAAGGCGTGAACAAAGAAGAAACAAATGAATC
GGTACCCTCGAGAAGCTTGCGGCCGCGGGGATCCAGACATGATAAGATACATTGATGAGTTTGGACAAAC
CACAACTAGAATGCAGTGAAAAAAATGCTTTATTTGTGAAATTTGTGATGCTATTGCTTTATTTGTAACC
ATTATAAGCTGCAATAAACAAGTTAACAACAACAATTGCATTCATTTTATGTTTCAGGTTCAGGGGGAGG
TGTGGGAGGTTTTTTCGGATCCTCTAGAGTCGATCTGCAGGCATGCTAGCTTGGCGTAATCATGGTCATA
GCTGTTTCCTGTGTGAAATTGTTATCCGCTCACAATTCCACACAACATACGAGCCGGAAGCATAAAGTGT
AAAGCCTGGGGTGCCTAATGAGTGAGCTAACTCACATTAATTGCGTTGCGCTCACTGCCCGCTTTCCAGT
CGGGAAACCTGTCGTGCCAGCTGCATTAATGAATCGGCCAACGCGCGGGGAGAGGCGGTTTGCGTATTGG
GCGCTCTTCCGCTTCCTCGCTCACTGACTCGCTGCGCTCGGTCGTTCGGCTGCGGCGAGCGGTATCAGCT
CACTCAAAGGCGGTAATACGGTTATCCACAGAATCAGGGGATAACGCAGGAAAGAACATGTGAGCAAAAG
GCCAGCAAAAGGCCAGGAACCGTAAAAAGGCCGCGTTGCTGGCGTTTTTCCATAGGCTCCGCCCCCCTGA
CGAGCATCACAAAAATCGACGCTCAAGTCAGAGGTGGCGAAACCCGACAGGACTATAAAGATACCAGGCG
TTTCCCCCTGGAAGCTCCCTCGTGCGCTCTCCTGTTCCGACCCTGCCGCTTACCGGATACCTGTCCGCCT
TTCTCCCTTCGGGAAGCGTGGCGCTTTCTCATAGCTCACGCTGTAGGTATCTCAGTTCGGTGTAGGTCGT
TCGCTCCAAGCTGGGCTGTGTGCACGAACCCCCCGTTCAGCCCGACCGCTGCGCCTTATCCGGTAACTAT
CGTCTTGAGTCCAACCCGGTAAGACACGACTTATCGCCACTGGCAGCAGCCACTGGTAACAGGATTAGCA
GAGCGAGGTATGTAGGCGGTGCTACAGAGTTCTTGAAGTGGTGGCCTAACTACGGCTACACTAGAAGAAC
AGTATTTGGTATCTGCGCTCTGCTGAAGCCAGTTACCTTCGGAAAAAGAGTTGGTAGCTCTTGATCCGGC
AAACAAACCACCGCTGGTAGCGGTGGTTTTTTTGTTTGCAAGCAGCAGATTACGCGCAGAAAAAAAGGAT
CTCAAGAAGATCCTTTGATCTTTTCTACGGGGTCTGACGCTCAGTGGAACGAAAACTCACGTTAAGGGAT
TTTGGTCATGAGATTATCAAAAAGGATCTTCACCTAGATCCTTTTAAATTAAAAATGAAGTTTTAAATCA
ATCTAAAGTATATATGAGTAAACTTGGTCTGACAGTTACCAATGCTTAATCAGTGAGGCACCTATCTCAG
CGATCTGTCTATTTCGTTCATCCATAGTTGCCTGACTCCCCGTCGTGTAGATAACTACGATACGGGAGGG
CTTACCATCTGGCCCCAGTGCTGCAATGATACCGCGAGACCCACGCTCACCGGCTCCAGATTTATCAGCA
ATAAACCAGCCAGCCGGAAGGGCCGAGCGCAGAAGTGGTCCTGCAACTTTATCCGCCTCCATCCAGTCTA
TTAATTGTTGCCGGGAAGCTAGAGTAAGTAGTTCGCCAGTTAATAGTTTGCGCAACGTTGTTGCCATTGC
TACAGGCATCGTGGTGTCACGCTCGTCGTTTGGTATGGCTTCATTCAGCTCCGGTTCCCAACGATCAAGG
CGAGTTACATGATCCCCCATGTTGTGCAAAAAAGCGGTTAGCTCCTTCGGTCCTCCGATCGTTGTCAGAA
GTAAGTTGGCCGCAGTGTTATCACTCATGGTTATGGCAGCACTGCATAATTCTCTTACTGTCATGCCATC
CGTAAGATGCTTTTCTGTGACTGGTGAGTACTCAACCAAGTCATTCTGAGAATAGTGTATGCGGCGACCG
AGTTGCTCTTGCCCGGCGTCAATACGGGATAATACCGCGCCACATAGCAGAACTTTAAAAGTGCTCATCA
TTGGAAAACGTTCTTCGGGGCGAAAACTCTCAAGGATCTTACCGCTGTTGAGATCCAGTTCGATGTAACC
CACTCGTGCACCCAACTGATCTTCAGCATCTTTTACTTTCACCAGCGTTTCTGGGTGAGCAAAAACAGGA
AGGCAAAATGCCGCAAAAAAGGGAATAAGGGCGACACGGAAATGTTGAATACTCATACTCTTCCTTTTTC
AATATTATTGAAGCATTTATCAGGGTTATTGTCTCATGAGCGGATACATATTTGAATGTATTTAGAAAAA
TAAACAAATAGGGGTTCCGCGCACATTTCCCCGAAAAGTGCCACCTGACGTCTAAGAAACCATTATTATC
ATGACATTAACCTATAAAAATAGGCGTATCACGAGGCCCTTTCGTCTCGCGCGTTTCGGTGATGACGGTG
AAAACCTCTGACACATGCAGCTCCCGGAGACGGTCACAGCTTGTCTGTAAGCGGATGCCGGGAGCAGACA
AGCCCGTCAGGGCGCGTCAGCGGGTGTTGGCGGGTGTCGGGGCTGGCTTAACTATGCGGCATCAGAGCAG
ATTGTACTGAGAGTGCACCATATGCGGTGTGAAATACCGCACAGATGCGTAAGGAGAAAATACCGCATCA
GGCGCCATTCGCCATTCAGGCTGCGCAACTGTTGGGAAGGGCGATCGGTGCGGGCCTCTTCGCTATTACG
CCAGCTGGCGAAAGGGGGATGTGCTGCAAGGCGATTAAGTTGGGTAACGCCAGGGTTTTCCCAGTCACGA
CGTTGTAAAACGACGGCCAGT
