>Addgene plasmid #100351 | pCMV_mEm_4GS_LF82_788 | depositor partial sequence | sequence record 183677 | Sequence across LF82 gene insert region
GCATGGNCGAGCTGTACAAGCGAATTGGTGGAGGGGGCGGTTCCGGTGGCGGAGGTTCCCGAATTCGTCG
ACGGAGATCTGATATGGTTATGTTAGTGGATGACTGTCCACGATGTGGATCACAAAAAATAGCGTTTGAT
GTTAATGGGCTGAATTGCACTAGGGTTTACAATGCATTGGGCGGGGGTAAAACATACGAGTACGAGGTCT
ATTGTGTTTGCCGAGAGTGTCATAAAACGACAATGTTTCTTTGCAGACCTTTAACGAAAAATAAAACTTT
AGATGGCTATAATTGGGAAAGTGGAATATTCGGCTTAAAGGAAGTTGCAGAGGTTGTTAGGCCTATATCA
CCGGCAGACTTAGCAGTAGAGGAGCCACCAGAGTTCTTACCTGAGCATATCAATAGTGCATATGAGGAAG
GGGCGAAATGTTTGGCTATAGGTTGTTATAATGCAGCAGCAACCATGTTTAGGCTTTGCCTTGATTATGC
CACAAAAGGACTTCTTCCTGATGGGGAGCAAGGGCCTGCGCAAAAAATAAGGAGAAGCCTAGGGTTAAGA
ATGGAGTGGTTATTTGATAATCATCTACTGCCTGAAGCTTTAAGGGAACTAGCTGAATGCGTTAAAGATG
ACGGAAATGATGGAGCGCATGAAGGTATTTTGGATAAAGCTGCTGCTGAGGATCTTGAAGATTTTACCTA
TCTTTTTTTAGAACGGCTTTACACTGAACCTCAACGCCTTATCGAAGCCAAGACAAGGCGTGAACAAAGA
AGAAACAAATGAATCGGTACCCTCGAGAAGCTTGCGGCCGCGGGGATCCAGACATGATAAGATACATTGA
TGAGTTTGGACAAACCACAACTAGAATGCAGTGAAAAAAATGCTTTATTTGTGAAATTTGTGATGCTATT
GCTTTATTTGTAACCATTATAAGCTGCAATAAACAAGTTAACAACAACAATTGCATTCATTTTATGTTTC
AGGTTCNNGGGAGGTGTGGGAGGTTTTTTTCGNATCCTCTAGAGTCGATNNTGCAGGCATGCTAGCT
